Addgene plasmid #152594: pGBW-m4134545
Purpose: Mammalian expression plasmid for SARS-CoV-2 N (nucleocapsid)
Depositing lab: Ginkgo Bioworks & Benjie Chen.
Backbone
  Vector backbone: pTwist_CMV_Hygro_6
  Backbone size w/o insert (bp): 6525
  Vector type: Mammalian Expression
  Selectable markers: Hygromycin
Growth in bacteria
  Bacterial resistance: Ampicillin, 100 μg/mL
  Growth temperature: 37°C
  Growth strain: DH5alpha
  Copy number: High Copy
Gene/Insert
  Gene/Insert name: SARS-CoV-2 N (nucleocapsid) (alt names: nucleocapsid phosphoprotein; N protein)
  Species: Severe acute respiratory syndrome coronavirus 2
  Insert size (bp): 1253
  Mutation: wt
  Entrez Gene: N (a.k.a. GU280_gp10)
  Promoter: CMV
  Tag / fusion protein: Cleavable TEV;V5 (C terminal on backbone)
  Cloning method: Unknown
Resource information
  A portion of this plasmid was derived from a plasmid made by: GinkgoBioworks
Depositor comments: NCBI reference sequence: YP_009724397.2
How to cite: pGBW-m4134545 was a gift from Ginkgo Bioworks & Benjie Chen (Addgene plasmid # 152594 ; http://n2t.net/addgene:152594 ; RRID:Addgene_152594)
