[The description below was written by a language model from this plasmid's Addgene catalogue record and pLannotate feature annotations shown in this document.]
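Description:
pGBW-m4134545 is a mammalian expression plasmid built on the pTwist_CMV_Hygro_6 backbone to produce the wild-type SARS-CoV-2 nucleocapsid (N) phosphoprotein. The full sequenced construct is about 7.9 kb. It is maintained in E. coli through a high-copy ColE1/pUC-type origin and an ampicillin resistance gene (β-lactamase). For selection in mammalian cells it carries a separate cassette in which the human ubiquitin C (UbC) promoter drives hygromycin B phosphotransferase, followed by a synthetic polyadenylation signal, which allows enrichment or stable selection of transfected cells with hygromycin.

The N coding sequence sits downstream of the CMV immediate-early enhancer and promoter elements, and an SV40 polyadenylation signal follows it for transcript processing. According to the catalogue entry, the backbone supplies a C-terminal V5 epitope tag with a TEV protease cleavage site, so the tag can be used for detection or pull-down and then removed. These tag elements are not individually annotated in the feature table, though there is unannotated space between the end of the N open reading frame and the poly(A) signal where they would be expected.

The expression unit is bracketed by 5' and 3' β-globin insulator elements, along with T7 and rrnG terminators and a synthetic poly(A) signal. This arrangement is intended to shield the cassette from transcriptional read-through and from interference by neighbouring plasmid regions. The N protein packages the viral RNA genome into a ribonucleocapsid and participates in virion assembly, so the plasmid suits studies of N expression, localisation, host-protein interactions and antibody or assay development in mammalian cells.
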