Features (pLannotate 1.2.2; 19 found; start..end, strand, type, name):
     67..138     +  misc_feature   5' β-globin insulator: insulator upstream of the human β-globin locus (Farrell et al., 2002)
    143..189     -  terminator     T7 terminator: transcription terminator for bacteriophage T7 RNA polymerase
    207..255     -  polyA_signal   poly(A) signal: synthetic polyadenylation signal
    336..639     +  enhancer       CMV enhancer: human cytomegalovirus immediate early enhancer
    712..729     -  promoter       CMV promoter (fragment): human cytomegalovirus (CMV) immediate early promoter
    792..843     +  promoter       CMVd2 promoter: truncated human cytomegalovirus (CMV) immediate early promoter that yields moderately reduced expression relative to the full-length promoter
    918..2174    +  CDS            N: NCAP_SARS2 - Experimental evidence at protein level: Swiss-Prot protein existence level 1. Packages the positive strand viral genome RNA into a helical ribonucleocapsid (RNP) and plays a fundamental role during virion assembly through its interactions with the viral genome and membrane protein M. Plays an important role in enhancing the efficiency of subgenomic viral RNA transcription as well as viral replication (By similarity). May modulate transforming growth factor-beta signaling by binding host smad3 (By similarity). From Severe acute respiratory syndrome coronavirus 2 (2019-nCoV) (SARS-C
   2306..2427    -  polyA_signal   SV40 poly(A) signal: SV40 polyadenylation signal
   2450..2519    -  CDS            large T antigen (fragment): large T antigen from SV40 (simian virus 40)
   2542..2588    +  terminator     T7 terminator: transcription terminator for bacteriophage T7 RNA polymerase
   2618..2754    +  terminator     rrnG terminator: transcription terminator from the E. coli ribosomal RNA rrnG operon (Albrechtsen et al., 1991)
   2799..2870    +  misc_feature   3' β-globin insulator: insulator downstream of the human β-globin locus (Farrell et al., 2002)
   3096..3684    -  rep_origin     ori: high-copy-number ColE1/pMB1/pBR322/pUC origin of replication
   3856..3920    -  CDS            bla(M) (fragment): β-lactamase lacking the signal sequence; bla(M); allows cytosolic expression of β-lactamase
   4184..5393    +  promoter       UbC promoter: human ubiquitin C promoter
   5403..6424    +  CDS            HygR (fragment): hygromycin B phosphotransferase confers resistance to hygromycin
   6452..6500    +  polyA_signal   poly(A) signal: synthetic polyadenylation signal
   6766..7626    +  CDS            AmpR: β-lactamase; bla; confers resistance to ampicillin, carbenicillin, and related antibiotics
   7639..7775    +  terminator     rrnG terminator: transcription terminator from the E. coli ribosomal RNA rrnG operon (Albrechtsen et al., 1991)
>Addgene plasmid #152594 | pGBW-m4134545 | addgene full sequence | sequence record 306182 | Addgene NGS Result
TCGTCGGGCATCGAATCTCGTCAGCTATCGTCAGCTTACCTTTTTGGCAGCGATCGCGGCTCCCGACATC
TTGGACCATTAGCTCCACAGGTATCTTCTTCCCTCTAGTGGTCATAACAGCAGCTTCAGCTACCTCTCAA
TTCAAAAAACCCCTCAAGACCCGTTTAGAGGCCCCAAGGGGTTATGCTATCAATCGTTGCGTTACACACA
CAAAAAACCAACACACATCCATCTTCGATGGATAGCGATTTTATTATCTAACTGCTGATCGAGTGTAGCC
AGATCTAGTAATCAATTACGGGGTCATTAGTTCATAGCCCATATATGGAGTTCCGCGTTACATAACTTAC
GGTAAATGGCCCGCCTGGCTGACCGCCCAACGACCCCCGCCCATTGACGTCAATAATGACGTATGTTCCC
ATAGTAACGCCAATAGGGACTTTCCATTGACGTCAATGGGTGGAGTATTTACGGTAAACTGCCCACTTGG
CAGTACATCAAGTGTATCATATGCCAAGTACGCCCCCTATTGACGTCAATGACGGTAAATGGCCCGCCTG
GCATTATGCCCAGTACATGACCTTATGGGACTTTCCTACTTGGCAGTACATCTACGTATTAGTCATCGCT
ATTACCATGCTGATGCGGTTTTGGCAGTACATCAATGGGCGTGGATAGCGGTTTGACTCACGGGGATTTC
CAAGTCTCCACCCCATTGACGTCAATGGGAGTTTGTTTTGGCACCAAAATCAACGGGACTTTCCAAAATG
TCGTAACAACTCCGCCCCATTGACGCAAATGGGCGGTAGGCGTGTACGGTGGGAGGTCTATATAAGCAGA
GCTGGTTTAGTGAACCGTCAGATCAGATCTTTGTCGATCCTACCATCCACTCGACACACCCGCCAGCGGC
CGCCACCATGTCTGATAATGGACCACAGAACCAACGCAATGCACCCCGAATCACTTTTGGCGGTCCGTCC
GACAGTACCGGGAGCAACCAGAACGGCGAAAGATCGGGAGCTCGTTCAAAACAGCGGAGGCCTCAAGGGT
TACCCAATAACACGGCCAGCTGGTTCACAGCGTTGACCCAGCATGGCAAGGAGGACCTCAAGTTCCCTCG
GGGTCAGGGGGTCCCAATAAATACAAACAGTTCCCCTGATGACCAAATTGGATACTATAGACGCGCTACT
AGGAGGATCCGTGGCGGGGATGGAAAAATGAAGGACCTTTCTCCCAGATGGTACTTTTATTACCTGGGTA
CTGGCCCAGAGGCCGGTCTACCGTATGGAGCAAACAAAGATGGCATTATTTGGGTGGCCACGGAAGGAGC
ACTGAATACCCCAAAGGATCACATCGGCACCCGGAATCCAGCCAACAATGCTGCTATCGTTCTGCAACTC
CCCCAGGGGACAACATTGCCTAAAGGCTTCTATGCCGAGGGCAGTAGAGGTGGCAGCCAGGCGTCCTCAC
GCAGCTCTTCTCGATCTCGGAACAGCTCAAGAAATTCCACTCCCGGGAGTTCCCGAGGAACCAGCCCAGC
AAGGATGGCTGGCAATGGTGGAGATGCCGCTCTGGCCCTACTTCTGCTGGACCGCCTCAATCAGTTAGAA
TCAAAGATGTCGGGGAAGGGGCAGCAACAGCAGGGACAGACCGTAACTAAAAAGAGTGCAGCGGAGGCCT
CTAAAAAGCCTCGGCAGAAACGTACGGCAACAAAGGCTTACAACGTGACCCAGGCCTTTGGCCGTAGAGG
ACCCGAACAGACACAAGGGAACTTTGGTGACCAAGAGTTGATAAGGCAGGGAACCGACTACAAACACTGG
CCTCAGATCGCCCAATTCGCACCGAGCGCGAGCGCATTTTTCGGAATGTCACGAATTGGCATGGAGGTGA
CACCTTCGGGAACCTGGCTGACATACACTGGCGCCATAAAGCTCGATGACAAAGATCCCAACTTCAAGGA
TCAAGTCATCTTGCTGAATAAGCATATTGACGCGTATAAAACTTTTCCACCCACGGAACCGAAGAAGGAC
AAGAAAAAGAAAGCTGATGAGACACAGGCGCTTCCACAAAGGCAGAAAAAGCAGCAGACGGTTACTCTAC
TGCCCGCCGCAGACCTAGATGACTTCTCCAAACAGCTTCAGCAGTCTATGAGTAGCGCCGACTCAACCCA
AGCTGAAAACCTTTACTTTCAGTCGGGGAAACCTATACCCAATCCACTTCTCGGCTTAGATTCTACCTAA
GGATCCGCAGGCCTCTGCTAGCTTGACTGACTGAGATACAGCGTACCTTCAGCTCACAGACATGATAAGA
TACATTGATGAGTTTGGACAAACCACAACTAGAATGCAGTGAAAAAAATGCTTTATTTGTGAAATTTGTG
ATGCTATTGCTTTATTTGTAACCATTATAAGCTGCAATAAACAAGTTAACAACAACAATTGCATTCATTT
TATGTTTCAGGTTCAGGGGGAGGTGTGGGAGGTTTTTTAAAGCAAGTAAAACCTCTACAAATGTGGTATT
GGCCCATCTCTATCGGTATCGTAGCATAACCCCTTGGGGCCTCTAAACGGGTCTTGAGGGGTTTTTTGTG
CCCCTCGGGCCGGATTGCTATCTACCGGCATTGGCGCAGAAAAAAATGCCTGATGCGACGCTGCGCGTCT
TATACTCCCACATATGCCAGATTCAGCAACGGATACGGCTTCCCCAACTTGCCCACTTCCATACGTGTCC
TCCTTACCAGAAATTTATCCTTAAGGTCGTCAGCTATCCTGCAGGCGATCTCTCGATTTCGATCAAGACA
TTCCTTTAATGGTCTTTTCTGGACACCACTAGGGGTCAGAAGTAGTTCATCAAACTTTCTTCCCTCCCTA
ATCTCATTGGTTACCTTGGGCTATCGAAACTTAATTAACCAGTCAAGTCAGCTACTTGGCGAGATCGACT
TGTCTGGGTTTCGACTACGCTCAGAATTGCGTCAGTCAAGTTCGATCTGGTCCTTGCTATTGCACCCGTT
CTCCGATTACGAGTTTCATTTAAATCATGTGAGCAAAAGGCCAGCAAAAGGCCAGGAACCGTAAAAAGGC
CGCGTTGCTGGCGTTTTTCCATAGGCTCCGCCCCCCTGACGAGCATCACAAAAATCGACGCTCAAGTCAG
AGGTGGCGAAACCCGACAGGACTATAAAGATACCAGGCGTTTCCCCCTGGAAGCTCCCTCGTGCGCTCTC
CTGTTCCGACCCTGCCGCTTACCGGATACCTGTCCGCCTTTCTCCCTTCGGGAAGCGTGGCGCTTTCTCA
TAGCTCACGCTGTAGGTATCTCAGTTCGGTGTAGGTCGTTCGCTCCAAGCTGGGCTGTGTGCACGAACCC
CCCGTTCAGCCCGACCGCTGCGCCTTATCCGGTAACTATCGTCTTGAGTCCAACCCGGTAAGACACGACT
TATCGCCACTGGCAGCAGCCACTGGTAACAGGATTAGCAGAGCGAGGTATGTAGGCGGTGCTACAGAGTT
CTTGAAGTGGTGGCCTAACTACGGCTACACTAGAAGAACAGTATTTGGTATCTGCGCTCTGCTGAAGCCA
GTTACCTTCGGAAAAAGAGTTGGTAGCTCTTGATCCGGCAAACAAACCACCGCTGGTAGCGGTGGTTTTT
TTGTTTGCAAGCAGCAGATTACGCGCAGAAAAAAAGGATCTCAAGAAGATCCTTTGATCTTTTCTACGGG
GTCTGACGCTCAGTGGAACGAAAACTCACGTTAAGGGATTTTGGTCATGAGATTATCAAAAAGGATCTTC
ACCTAGATCCTTTTAAATTAAAAATGAAGTTTTAAATCAATCTAAAGTATATATGAGTAAACTTGGTCTG
ACAGTTACCAATGCTTAATCAGTGAGGCACCTATCTCAGCGATCTGTCTATTTCGTTCATCCATAGTTGC
ATTTAAATTTCCGAACTCTCCAAGGCCCTCGTCGGAAAATCTTCAAACCTTTCGTCCGATCCATCTTGCA
GGCTACCTCTCGAACGAACTATCGCAAGTCTCTTGGCCGGCCTTGCGCCTTGGCTATTGCTTGGCAGCGC
CTATCGCCAGGTATTACTCCAATCCCGAATATCCGAGATCGGGATCACCCGAGAGAAGTTCAACCTACAT
CCTCAATCCCGATCTATCCGAGATCCGAGGAATATCGAAATCGGGGCGCGCCTGGCCTCCGCGCCGGGTT
TTGGCGCCTCCCGCGGGCGCCCCCCTCGTCACGGCGAGCGCTGCCACGTCAGACGAAGGGCGCAGGAGCG
TCCTGATCCTTCCGCCCGGACGCTCAGGACAGCGGCCCGCTGCTCATAAGACTCGGCCTTAGAACCCCAG
TATCAGCAGAAGGACATTTTAGGACGGGACTTGGGTGACTCTAGGGCACTGGTTTTCTTTCCAGAGAGCG
GAACAGGCGAGGAAAAGTAGTCCCTTCTCGGCGATTCTGCGGAGGGATCTCCGTGGGGCGGTGAACGCCG
ATGATTATATAAGGACGCGCCGGGTGTGGCACAGCTAGTTCCGTCGCAGCCGGGATTTGGGTCGCGGTTC
TTGTTTGTGGATCGCTGTGATCGTCACTTGGTGAGTAGCGGGCTGCTGGGCTGGCCGGGGCTTTCGTGGC
CGCCGGGCCGCTCGGTGGGACGGAAGCGTGTGGAGAGACCGCCAAGGGCTGTAGTCTGGGTCCGCGAGCA
AGGTTGCCCTGAACTGGGGGTTGGGGGGAGCGCAGCAAAATGGCGGCTGTTCCCGAGTCTTGAATGGAAG
ACGCTTGTGAGGCGGGCTGTGAGGTCGTTGAAACAAGGTGGGGGGCATGGTGGGCGGCAAGAACCCAAGG
TCTTGAGCCCTTCGCTAATGCGGGAAAGCTCTTATTCGGGTGAGATGGGCTGGGCACCATCTGGGGACCC
TGACGTGAAGTTTGTCACTGACTGGAGAACTCGGTTTGTCGTCTGTTGCGGGGGCGGCAGTTATGGCGGT
GCCGTTGGGCAGTGCACCCGTACCTTTGGGAGCGCGCGCCCTCGTCGTGTCGTGACGTCACCCGTTCTGT
TGGCTTATAATGCAGGGTGGGGCCACCTGCCGGTAGGTGTGCGGTAGGCTTTTCTCCGTCGCAGGACGCA
GGGTTCGGGCCTAGGGTAGGCTCTCCTGAATCGACAGGCGCCGGACCTCTGGTGAGGGGAGGGATAAGTG
AGGCGTCAGTTTCTTTGGTCGGTTTTATGTACCTATCTTCTTAAGTAGCTGAAGCTCCGGTTTTGAACTA
TGCGCTCGGGGTTGGCGAGTGTGTTTTGTGAAGTTTTTTAGGCACCTTTTGAAATGTAATCATTTGGGTC
AATATGTAATTTTCAGTGTTAGACTTGTAAATTGTCCGCTAAATTCTGGCCGTTTTTGGCTTTTTTGTTA
GACAACATGGGTAAAAAGCCTGAACTCACCGCGACGTCTGTCGAGAAGTTTCTGATCGAAAAGTTCGACA
GCGTCTCCGACCTGATGCAGCTCTCGGAGGGCGAAGAATCTCGTGCTTTCAGCTTCGATGTAGGAGGGCG
TGGATATGTCCTGCGGGTAAATAGCTGCGCCGATGGTTTCTACAAAGATCGTTATGTTTATCGGCACTTT
GCATCCGCCGCGCTCCCGATTCCGGAAGTGCTTGACATTGGGGAGTTCAGCGAGAGCCTGACCTATTGCA
TCTCCCGCCGTGCACAGGGTGTCACGTTGCAAGACCTGCCTGAAACCGAACTGCCCGCTGTTCTGCAGCC
GGTCGCGGAGGCAATGGATGCCATCGCTGCCGCCGATCTTAGCCAGACGAGCGGGTTCGGCCCATTCGGA
CCGCAAGGAATCGGTCAATACACTACATGGCGTGATTTCATATGCGCGATTGCTGATCCCCATGTGTATC
ACTGGCAAACTGTGATGGACGACACCGTCAGTGCGTCCGTCGCGCAGGCTCTCGATGAGCTGATGCTTTG
GGCCGAGGACTGCCCCGAAGTCCGGCACCTCGTGCACGCGGATTTCGGCTCCAACAATGTCCTGACGGAC
AATGGCCGCATAACAGCGGTCATTGACTGGAGCGAGGCGATGTTCGGGGATTCCCAATACGAGGTCGCCA
ACATCTTCTTCTGGAGGCCGTGGTTGGCTTGTATGGAGCAGCAGACGCGCTACTTCGAGCGGAGGCATCC
GGAGCTTGCAGGATCGCCCCGGCTCCGGGCGTATATGCTCCGCATTGGTCTTGACCAACTCTATCAGAGC
TTGGTTGACGGCAATTTCGATGATGCAGCTTGGGCGCAGGGTCGATGCGACGCAATCGTCCGATCCGGAG
CCGGGACTGTCGGGCGTACACAAATCGCCCGCAGAAGCGCCGCCGTCTGGACCGATGGCTGTGTAGAAGT
ACTCGCCGATAGTGGAAACCGACGCCCCAGCACTCGTCCGAGGGCAAAGGAATAAGCTAGTATGTAAGCC
TAGTCTTAGATAATAAAATCGCTATCCATCGAAGATGGATGTGTGTTGGTTTTTTGTGTGTGTAACGCTA
GGCGCGCCTGGTGTACCGAGAACGATCCTCTCAGTGCGAGTCTCGACGATCCATATCGTTGCTTGGCAGT
CAGCCAGTCGGAATCCAGCTTGGGACCCAGGAAGTCCAATCGTCAGATATTGTACTCAAGCCTGGTCACG
GCAGCGTACCGATCTGTTTAAACCTAGATATTGATAGTCTGATCGGTCAACGTATAATCGAGTCCTAGCT
TTTGCAAACATCTATCAAGAGACAGGATCAGCAGGAGGCTTTCGCATGAGTATTCAACATTTCCGTGTCG
CCCTTATTCCCTTTTTTGCGGCATTTTGCCTTCCTGTTTTTGCTCACCCAGAAACGCTGGTGAAAGTAAA
AGATGCTGAAGATCAGTTGGGTGCGCGAGTGGGTTACATCGAACTGGATCTCAACAGCGGTAAGATCCTT
GAGAGTTTTCGCCCCGAAGAACGCTTTCCAATGATGAGCACTTTTAAAGTTCTGCTATGTGGCGCGGTAT
TATCCCGTATTGACGCCGGGCAAGAGCAACTCGGTCGCCGCATACACTATTCTCAGAATGACTTGGTTGA
GTATTCACCAGTCACAGAAAAGCATCTTACGGATGGCATGACAGTAAGAGAATTATGCAGTGCTGCCATA
ACCATGAGTGATAACACTGCGGCCAACTTACTTCTGACAACGATTGGAGGACCGAAGGAGCTAACCGCTT
TTTTGCACAACATGGGGGATCATGTAACTCGCCTTGATCGTTGGGAACCGGAGCTGAATGAAGCCATACC
AAACGACGAGCGTGACACCACGATGCCTGTAGCAATGGCAACAACCTTGCGTAAACTATTAACTGGCGAA
CTACTTACTCTAGCTTCCCGGCAACAGTTGATAGACTGGATGGAGGCGGATAAAGTTGCAGGACCACTTC
TGCGCTCGGCCCTTCCGGCTGGCTGGTTTATTGCTGATAAATCTGGAGCCGGTGAGCGTGGGTCTCGCGG
TATCATTGCAGCACTGGGGCCAGATGGTAAGCCCTCCCGTATCGTAGTTATCTACACGACGGGGAGTCAG
GCAACTATGGATGAACGAAATAGACAGATCGCTGAGATAGGTGCCTCACTGATTAAGCATTGGTAACCGA
TTCTAGGTGCATTGGCGCAGAAAAAAATGCCTGATGCGACGCTGCGCGTCTTATACTCCCACATATGCCA
GATTCAGCAACGGATACGGCTTCCCCAACTTGCCCACTTCCATACGTGTCCTCCTTACCAGAAATTTATC
CTTAAGATCCCGAATCGTTTAAACTCGACTCTGGCTCTATCGAATCTCCGTCGTTTCGAGCTTACGCGAA
CAGCCGTGGCGCTCATTTGC
